Addgene plasmid #39349: pFA6a-kanMX6-Purg1
Depositing lab: Jurg Bahler. Depositing organization: Wellcome Sanger Institute. Publication: urg1: a uracil-regulatable promoter system for fission yeast with short induction and repression times. Watt S, Mata J, Lopez-Maury L, Marguerat S, Burns G, Bahler J. PLoS One. 2008 Jan 16;3(1):e1428. 10.1371/journal.pone.0001428 PubMed 18197241.
Backbone
  Vector backbone: pFA6a-kanMX6-P3nmt1
  Backbone manufacturer: Addgene plasmid # 39280
  Backbone size w/o insert (bp): 2300
  Modifications to backbone: nmt1 promoter has been replaced with urg1 promoter
  Vector type: Yeast genomic targeting
  Selectable markers: Gentamicin
Growth in bacteria
  Bacterial resistance: Ampicillin, 100 μg/mL
  Growth temperature: 37°C
  Growth strain: DH5alpha
  Copy number: Unknown
Gene/Insert
  Cloning method: Restriction Enzyme; 5′ cloning site BglII (not destroyed); 3′ cloning site PacI (not destroyed)
  Sequencing primers: 5′ Sp6_primer; 3′ T7_promoter
Terms and licenses: Academic/Nonprofit Terms; Industry Terms: Not Available to Industry
How to cite: pFA6a-kanMX6-Purg1 was a gift from Jurg Bahler (Addgene plasmid # 39349 ; http://n2t.net/addgene:39349 ; RRID:Addgene_39349)
