[The description below was written by a language model from this plasmid's Addgene catalogue record.]
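Description:
pFA6a-kanMX6-Purg1 is a yeast genomic targeting plasmid from the pFA6a family of PCR-template modules, intended for use in fission yeast. It was derived from pFA6a-kanMX6-P3nmt1 by replacing the nmt1 promoter with the urg1 promoter, with the replacement fragment cloned between BglII and PacI sites that both remain intact. The plasmid is propagated in E. coli under ampicillin selection. The record does not state its origin of replication, and copy number is listed as unknown. No feature table is provided, so the exact layout and size of the elements cannot be confirmed beyond the catalogue fields. Sp6 and T7 primer sites flank the cloned region and are listed for sequencing.

The payload combines two parts. The first is the kanMX6 marker, which in general carries a kanamycin-resistance gene under fungal regulatory sequences and gives yeast resistance to the aminoglycoside G418 (geneticin). The record lists the yeast selectable marker as "Gentamicin", which most likely refers to this G418 selection. The second is the urg1 promoter, described in the associated publication as a uracil-regulatable promoter system for fission yeast with short induction and repression times.

Plasmids of this type are not usually maintained in yeast. Instead, the marker-promoter cassette is typically amplified with primers carrying homology to a chosen locus and integrated by homologous recombination upstream of a chromosomal gene. This places the endogenous gene under urg1 control, so its expression can be switched on or off rapidly in response to uracil. This offers a faster alternative to the thiamine-regulated nmt1 promoter carried by the parent plasmid.
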