>Addgene plasmid #39349 | pFA6a-kanMX6-Purg1 | addgene partial sequence | sequence record 51103 | SP6 5'-ATTTAGGTGACACTATAG-3'
CGCTGCAGGTCGACGGATCCCCGGGTTAATTAACCTTTGTTCAGTGGCAAGCATATTGAATTAGTTCTAA
TTTAGTAATTGAAGAAAACGGATAAGTAAAACAACAAGAAAAATGACAAACGAATGTTCAATGGGTAGAA
AGAAATTCGTTTCACAAAATTAGCCTTTAAACAAAGTGAATTGAGTAAGGCAGCTAAAGTAATGAATGAA
ACCTTTGCAATTGATGTTGAACCGTATGGATTTCCTCCCTTATTTATAGCCTTCCAGATACTATCAATGA
AAGCGCTAGCTCGCATGATACCAGATACCACGCGGACTTGCCGCGGGCACTTCCTCGTCAGCGAACCGAA
AACAATACCTTGTTTACATCGTTGCGCCTTCTTAGACCTTACGAAGTCGCGGGGAAGGGTCGTGCACGCA
TGTTCTCGAGCGGCGCTACCGCGGGCAATAGCCGACGCAAGTCATTGTTTAGAAGAAAAAAAATTTTTTT
GTAATGTAAACAATTGGAATTGGTTGATGTCAGTAAGCAAATATTCCCATTTACAGGAAAAGAATAGAAC
ATCATTCTTACAAGTATTCAAAGAACGATCGAAAAGATGGTTTCTATTTCCACGGCTTTGTATTTATACA
ATTCGTAATAGTCAGTAGTGAAGGCGTTTGCCACACATTCTAGTTCGAAATTCTTTTTTACGTAGGATAT
AAAAATAATAATCCGTGTCACGCTAATCGAGATCTGTTTAGCTTGCCTCGTCCCCGCCGGGTCACCCGGC
CAGCGACATGGAGGCCCAGAATACCCTCCTTGACAGTCTTGACGTGCGCAGCTCAGGGGCATGATGTGAC
TGTCGCCCGTACATTTAGCCCATACATCC
