>Addgene plasmid #39349 | pFA6a-kanMX6-Purg1 | addgene partial sequence | sequence record 51574 | T7 5'-TAATACGACTCACTATAGGG-3'
CGCATAGGCCACTAGTGGATCTGATATCATCGATGAATTCGAGCTCGTTTAAACTGGATGGCGGCGTTAG
TATCGAATCGACAGCAGTATAGCGACCAGCATTCACATACGATTGACGCATGATATTACTTTCTGCGCAC
TTAACTTCGCATCTGGGCAGATGATGTCGAGGCGAAAAAAAATATAAATCACGCTAACATTTGATTAAAA
TAGAACAACTACAATATAAAAAAACTATACAAATGACAAGTTCTTGAAAACAAGAATCTTTTTATTGTCA
GTACTGATTAGAAAAACTCATCGAGCATCAAATGAAACTGCAATTTATTCATATCAGGATTATCAATACC
ATATTTTTGAAAAAGCCGTTTCTGTAATGAAGGAGAAAACTCACCGAGGCAGTTCCATAGGATGGCAAGA
TCCTGGTATCGGTCTGCGATTCCGACTCGTCCAACATCAATACAACCTATTAATTTCCCCTCGTCAAAAA
TAAGGTTATCAAGTGAGAAATCACCATGAGTGACGACTGAATCCGGTGAGAATGGCAAAAGCTTATGCAT
TTCTTTCCAGACTTGTTCAACAGGCCAGCCATTACGCTCGTCATCAAAATCACTCGCATCAACCAAACCG
TTATTCATTCGTGATTGCGCCTGAGCGAGACGAAATACGCGATCGCTGTTAAAAGGACAATTACAAACAG
GAATCGAATGCAACCGGCGCAGGAACACTGCCAGCGCATCAACAATATTTTCACCTGAATCAGGATATTC
TTCTAATACCTGGAATGCTGTTTTGCCGGGGATCGCAGTGGTGAGTAACCATGCATCATCAGGAGTACGG
ATAAAATGCTTGATGGTCGGAAGAGGCATAAATTCCGTCAGCCAGTTTAGTCTGACCATCTCATCTGTAA
CATCATTGGCA
